>Addgene plasmid #157257 | pD649-HAsp-EPCAM-COMP5AP-AviTag-9xHis | addgene full sequence | sequence record 420965 | Addgene NGS Result
CTCGAAAATAATAAAGGGAAAATCAGTTTTTGATATCAAAATTATACATGTCAACGATAATACAAAATAT
AATACAAACTATAAGATGTTATCAGTATTTATTATCATTTAGAATAAATTTTGTGTCGCCCTTAATTGTG
AGCGGATAACAATTACGAGCTTCATGCACAGTGGCGTTGACTCAATATTGGCCATTAGCCATATTATTCA
TTGGTTATATAGCATAAATCAATATTGGCTATTGGCCATTGCATACGTTGTATCTATATCATAATATGTA
CATTTATATTGGCTCATGTCCAATATGACCGCCATGTTGGCATTGATTATTGACTAGTTATTAATAGTAA
TCAATTACGGGGTCATTAGTTCATAGCCCATATATGGAGTTCCGCGTTACATAACTTACGGTAAATGGCC
CGCCTGGCTGACCGCCCAACGACCCCCGCCCATTGACGTCAATAATGACGTATGTTCCCATAGTAACGCC
AATAGGGACTTTCCATTGACGTCAATGGGTGGAGTATTTACGGTAAACTGCCCACTTGGCAGTACATCAA
GTGTATCATATGCCAAGTACGCCCCCTATTGACGTCAATGACGGTAAATGGCCCGCCTGGCATTATGCCC
AGTACATGACCTTATGGGACTTTCCTACTTGGCAGTACATCTACGTATTAGTCATCGCTATTACCATGGT
GATGCGGTTTTGGCAGTACATCAATGGGCGTGGATAGCGGTTTGACTCACGGGGATTTCCAAGTCTCCAC
CCCATTGACGTCAATGGGAGTTTGTTTTGGCACCAAAATCAACGGGACTTTCCAAAATGTCGTAACAACT
CCGCCCCATTGACGCAAATGGGCGGTAGGCGTGTACGGTGGGAGGTCTATATAAGCAGAGCTCGTTTAGT
GAACCGTCAGATCGCCTGGAGACGCCATCCACGCTGTTTTGACCTCCATAGAAGACACCGGGACCGATCC
AGCCTCCGCGGCCGGGAACGGTGCATTGGAACGCGGATTCCCCGTGCCAAGAGTGACGTAAGTACCGCCT
ATAGAGTCTATAGGCCCACCCCCTTGGCTTCGTTAGAACGCGGCTACAATTAATACATAACCTTATGTAT
CATACACATACGATTTAGGTGACACTATAGAATAACATCCACTTTGCCTTTCTCTCCACAGGTGTCCACT
CCCAGGTCCAACTGCACCTCGGTTCTATCGAAAACGCGCCTGCTAGCGCCACCATGAAGACCATCATTGC
CCTGAGCTACATCTTCTGCCTGGTGTTCGCTGCGGCCGCCCAAGAGGAATGCGTGTGCGAGAATTACAAG
CTGGCCGTGAACTGCTTCGTGAACAACAACAGACAGTGCCAGTGTACCAGCGTGGGAGCCCAGAATACCG
TGATCTGTAGCAAACTGGCCGCCAAGTGCCTGGTCATGAAGGCCGAGATGAATGGCAGCAAGCTCGGCAG
AAGGGCCAAACCTGAAGGCGCCCTGCAGAACAACGATGGCCTGTACGACCCCGATTGTGACGAGTCTGGC
CTGTTCAAGGCCAAGCAGTGCAACGGCACCAGCATGTGTTGGTGCGTGAACACAGCCGGCGTGCGGAGAA
CCGACAAGGATACCGAGATCACCTGTAGCGAGAGAGTGCGGACCTACTGGATCATCATCGAGCTGAAGCA
CAAGGCCAGAGAGAAGCCCTACGACAGCAAGAGCCTGCGGACAGCTCTGCAGAAAGAGATCACCACCAGA
TACCAGCTGGACCCCAAGTTCATCACCAGCATCCTGTACGAGAACAACGTGATCACCATCGACCTGGTGC
AGAACAGCAGCCAGAAAACCCAGAACGACGTGGACATTGCCGACGTGGCCTACTACTTCGAGAAGGACGT
GAAGGGCGAGAGCCTGTTCCACAGCAAGAAAATGGACCTGACCGTGAACGGCGAGCAGCTGGATCTTGAT
CCTGGCCAGACACTGATCTACTACGTGGACGAGAAGGCCCCTGAGTTCAGCATGCAGGGCCTGAAAGGCG
CGCCGGAAGATCAAGTTGATCCAAGATTGATTGATGGCAAGGGCGGATCTCTGGAGGTGCTGTTCCAGGG
ACCAGGCGGAAGCGGCAATCCCGGCGGCGATCTGGCCCCCCAGATGCTGCGCGAGCTGCAGGAGACCAAT
GCCGCCCTGCAGGACGTGCGCGAGCTGCTGCGCCACCGCGTGAAGGAGATCACCTTCCTGAAGAACACCG
TGATGGAGTGCGACGCCTGCGGTATGCAGCCCTCTAGAGGCTCCGGCTCCATCATCCCAGTTGAGGAGGA
GAACCCGGACTTCTGGAACCGCGAGGCAGCCGAGGCCCTGGGTGCCGCCAAGAAGCTGCAGCCTGCACAG
ACAGCCGCCAAGAACCTCATCATCTTCCTGGGCGATGGGATGGGGGTGTCTACGGTGACAGCTGCCAGGA
TCCTAAAAGGGCAGAAGAAGGACAAACTGGGGCCTGAGATACCCCTGGCCATGGACCGCTTCCCATATGT
GGCTCTGTCCAAGACATACAATGTAGACAAACATGTGCCAGACAGTGGAGCCACAGCCACGGCCTACCTG
TGCGGGGTCAAGGGCAACTTCCAGACCATTGGCTTGAGTGCAGCCGCCCGCTTTAACCAGTGCAACACGA
CACGCGGCAACGAGGTCATCTCCGTGATGAATCGGGCCAAGAAAGCAGGGAAGTCAGTGGGAGTGGTAAC
CACCACACGAGTGCAGCACGCCTCGCCAGCCGGCACCTACGCCCACACGGTGAACCGCAACTGGTACTCG
GACGCCGACGTGCCTGCCTCGGCCCGCCAGGAGGGGTGCCAGGACATCGCTACGCAGCTCATCTCCAACA
TGGACATTGACGTGATCCTAGGTGGAGGCCGAAAGTACATGTTTCGCATGGGAACCCCAGACCCTGAGTA
CCCAGATGACTACAGCCAAGGTGGGACCAGGCTGGACGGGAAGAATCTGGTGCAGGAATGGCTGGCGAAG
CGCCAGGGTGCCCGGTATGTGTGGAACCGCACTGAGCTCATGCAGGCTTCCCTGGACCCGTCTGTGACCC
ATCTCATGGGTCTCTTTGAGCCTGGAGACATGAAATACGAGATCCACCGAGACTCCACACTGGACCCCTC
CCTGATGGAGATGACAGAGGCTGCCCTGCGCCTGCTGAGCAGGAACCCCCGCGGCTTCTTCCTCTTCGTG
GAGGGTGGTCGCATCGACCATGGTCATCATGAAAGCAGGGCTTACCGGGCACTGACTGAGACGATCATGT
TCGACGACGCCATTGAGAGGGCGGGCCAGCTCACCAGCGAGGAGGACACGCTGAGCCTCGTCACTGCCGA
CCACTCCCACGTCTTCTCCTTCGGAGGCTACCCCCTGCGAGGGAGCTCCATCTTCGGGCTGGCCCCTGGC
AAGGCCCGGGACAGGAAGGCCTACACGGTCCTCCTATACGGAAACGGTCCAGGCTATGTGCTCAAGGACG
GCGCCCGGCCGGATGTTACCGAGAGCGAGAGCGGGAGCCCCGAGTATCGGCAGCAGTCAGCAGTGCCCCT
GGACGAAGAGACCCACGCAGGCGAGGACGTGGCGGTGTTCGCGCGCGGCCCGCAGGCGCACCTGGTTCAC
GGCGTGCAGGAGCAGACCTTCATAGCGCACGTCATGGCCTTCGCCGCCTGCCTGGAGCCCTACACCGCCT
GCGACCTGGCGCCCCCCGCCGGCACCACCGACGCCGCGCACCCGGGTGGCGGAGGACTGAACGACATCTT
CGAGGCTCAGAAAATCGAATGGCACGAACATCACCATCACCATCACCATCACCATTAAGGCCGGCCTGTA
GTCACTGGCACAACGCGTTACCCGGTAAGCCAATCGGGTATACACGGTCGTCATACTGCAGACAGGGTTC
TTCTACTTTGCAAGATAGTCTTGAGTAGTAAAATAAATAGATAGAGAAAATCAGCCTCGACTGTGCCTTC
TAGTTGCCAGCCATCTGTTGTTTGCCCCTCCCCCGTGCCTTCCTTGACCCTGGAAGGTGCCACTCCCACT
GTCCTTTCCTAATAAAATGAGGAAATTGCATCACAACACTCAACCCTATCTCGGTCTATTCTTTTGATTT
ATAAGGGATTTTGCCGATTTCGGCCTATTGGTTAAAAAATGAGCTGATTTAACAAAAATTTAACGCGAAT
TAATTCTGTGGAATGTGTGTCAGTTAGGGTGTGGAAAGTCCCCAGGCTCCCCAGCAGGCAGAAGTATGCA
AAGCATGCATCTCAATTAGTCAGCAACCAGGTGTGGAAAGTCCCCAGGCTCCCCAGCAGGCAGAAGTATG
CAAAGCATGCATCTCAATTAGTCAGCAACCATAGTCCCGCCCCTAACTCCGCCCATCCCGCCCCTAACTC
CGCCCAGTTCCGCCCATTCTCCGCCCCATGGCTGACTAATTTTTTTTATTTATGCAGAGGCCGAGGCCGC
CTCTGCCTCTGAGCTATTCCAGAAGTAGTGAGGAGGCTTTTTTGGAGGCCTAGGCTTTTGCAAAAAGCTC
CCGGGAGCTTGTATATCCATTTTCGGATCTGATCAGCACGTGTTGACAATTAATCATCGGCATAGTATAT
CGGCATAGTATAATACGACAAGGTGAGGAACTAAACCATGACCGAGTACAAGCCCACGGTGCGCCTCGCC
ACCCGCGACGACGTCCCCAGGGCCGTACGCACCCTCGCCGCCGCGTTCGCCGACTACCCCGCCACGCGCC
ACACCGTCGATCCGGACCGCCACATCGAGCGGGTCACCGAGCTGCAAGAACTCTTCCTCACGCGCGTCGG
GCTCGACATCGGCAAGGTGTGGGTCGCGGACGACGGCGCCGCGGTGGCGGTCTGGACCACGCCGGAGAGC
GTCGAAGCGGGGGCGGTGTTCGCCGAGATCGGCCCGCGCATGGCCGAGTTGAGCGGTTCCCGGCTGGCCG
CGCAGCAACAGATGGAAGGCCTCCTGGCGCCGCACCGGCCCAAGGAGCCCGCGTGGTTCCTGGCCACCGT
CGGCGTCTCGCCCGACCACCAGGGCAAGGGTCTGGGCAGCGCCGTCGTGCTCCCCGGAGTGGAGGCGGCC
GAGCGCGCCGGGGTGCCCGCCTTCCTGGAGACATCCGCGCCCCGCAACCTCCCCTTCTACGAGCGGCTCG
GCTTCACCGTCACCGCCGACGTCGAGGTGCCCGAAGGACCGCGCACCTGGTGCATGACCCGCAAGCCCGG
TGCCTGACACGTGCTACGAGATTTCGATTCCACCGCCGCCTTCTATGAAAGGTTGGGCTTCGGAATCGTT
TTCCGGGACGCCGGCTGGATGATCCTCCAGCGCGGGGATCTCATGCTGGAGTTCTTCGCCCACCCCAACT
TGTTTATTGCAGCTTATAATGGTTACAAATAAAGCAATAGCATCACAAATTTCACAAATAAAGCATTTTT
TTCACTGCATTCTAGTTGTGGTTTGTCCAAACTCATCAATGTATCTTATCATGTCTGTATACCGTCGACC
TCTAGCTAGAGCTTGGCGTAATCATGGTCATTACCAATGCTTAATCAGTGAGGCACCTATCTCAGCGATC
TGTCTATTTCGTTCATCCATAGTTGCCTGACTCCCCGTCGTGTAGATAACTACGATACGGGAGGGCTTAC
CATCTGGCCCCAGCGCTGCGATGATACCGCGAGAACCACGCTCACCGGCTCCGGATTTATCAGCAATAAA
CCAGCCAGCCGGAAGGGCCGAGCGCAGAAGTGGTCCTGCAACTTTATCCGCCTCCATCCAGTCTATTAAT
TGTTGCCGGGAAGCTAGAGTAAGTAGTTCGCCAGTTAATAGTTTGCGCAACGTTGTTGCCATCGCTACAG
GCATCGTGGTGTCACGCTCGTCGTTTGGTATGGCTTCATTCAGCTCCGGTTCCCAACGATCAAGGCGAGT
TACATGATCCCCCATGTTGTGCAAAAAAGCGGTTAGCTCCTTCGGTCCTCCGATCGTTGTCAGAAGTAAG
TTGGCCGCAGTGTTATCACTCATGGTTATGGCAGCACTGCATAATTCTCTTACTGTCATGCCATCCGTAA
GATGCTTTTCTGTGACTGGTGAGTACTCAACCAAGTCATTCTGAGAATAGTGTATGCGGCGACCGAGTTG
CTCTTGCCCGGCGTCAATACGGGATAATACCGCGCCACATAGCAGAACTTTAAAAGTGCTCATCATTGGA
AAACGTTCTTCGGGGCGAAAACTCTCAAGGATCTTACCGCTGTTGAGATCCAGTTCGATGTAACCCACTC
GTGCACCCAACTGATCTTCAGCATCTTTTACTTTCACCAGCGTTTCTGGGTGAGCAAAAACAGGAAGGCA
AAATGCCGCAAAAAAGGGAATAAGGGCGACACGGAAATGTTGAATACTCATATTCTTCCTTTTTCAATAT
TATTGAAGCATTTATCAGGGTTATTGTCTCATGAGCGGATACATATTTGAATGTATTTAGAAAAATAAAC
AAATAGGGGTCAGTGTTACAACCAATTAACCAATTCTGAACATTATCGCGAGCCCATTTATACCTGAATA
TGGCTCATAACACCCCTTGCTCATGACCAAAATCCCTTAACGTGAGTTACGCGCGCGTCGTTCCACTGAG
CGTCAGACCCCGTAGAAAAGATCAAAGGATCTTCTTGAGATCCTTTTTTTCTGCGCGTAATCTGCTGCTT
GCAAACAAAAAAACCACCGCTACCAGCGGTGGTTTGTTTGCCGGATCAAGAGCTACCAACTCTTTTTCCG
AAGGTAACTGGCTTCAGCAGAGCGCAGATACCAAATACTGTTCTTCTAGTGTAGCCGTAGTTAGCCCACC
ACTTCAAGAACTCTGTAGCACCGCCTACATACCTCGCTCTGCTAATCCTGTTACCAGTGGCTGCTGCCAG
TGGCGATAAGTCGTGTCTTACCGGGTTGGACTCAAGACGATAGTTACCGGATAAGGCGCAGCGGTCGGGC
TGAACGGGGGGTTCGTGCACACAGCCCAGCTTGGAGCGAACGACCTACACCGAACTGAGATACCTACAGC
GTGAGCTATGAGAAAGCGCCACGCTTCCCGAAGGGAGAAAGGCGGACAGGTATCCGGTAAGCGGCAGGGT
CGGAACAGGAGAGCGCACGAGGGAGCTTCCAGGGGGAAACGCCTGGTATCTTTATAGTCCTGTCGGGTTT
CGCCACCTCTGACTTGAGCGTCGATTTTTGTGATGCTCGTCAGGGGGGCGGAGCCTATGGAAAAACGCCA
GCAACGCGGCCTTTTTACGGTTCCTGGCCTTTTGCTGGCCTTTTGCTCACATGTTCTTTCCTGCGTTATC
CCCTGATTCTGTGGATAACCGTATTACCGCCTTTGAGTGAGCTGATACCGCTCGCCGCAGCCGAACGACC
GAGCGCAGCGAGTCAGTGAGCGAGGAAGCGGAAGGCGAGAGTAGGGAACTGCCAGGCATCAAACTAAGCA
GAAGGCCCCTGACGGATGGCCTTTTTGCGTTTCTACAAACTCTTTCTGTGTTGTAAAACGACGGCCAGTC
TTAAGCTCGGGCCCCCTGGGCGGTTCTGATAACGAGTAATCGTTAATCCGCAAATAACGTAAAAACCCGC
TTCGGCGGGTTTTTTTATGGGGGGAGTTTAGGGAAAGAGCATTTGTCAGAATATTTAAGGGCGCCTGTCA
CTTTGCTTGATATATGAGAATTATTTAACCTTATAAATGAGAAAAAAGCAACGCACTTTAAATAAGATAC
GTTGCTTTTTCGATTGATGAACACCTATAATTAAACTATTCATCTATTATTTATGATTTTTTGTATATAC
AATATTTCTAGTTTGTTAAAGAGAATTAAGAAAATAAAT
Features (pLannotate 1.2.2; 24 found; start..end, strand, type, name):
    136..152     +  protein_bind   lac operator: The lac repressor binds to the lac operator to inhibit transcription in E. coli. This inhibition can be relieved by adding lactose or isopropyl-β-D-thiogalactopyranoside (IPTG). lac repressor encoded by lacI
    395..698     +  enhancer       CMV enhancer: human cytomegalovirus immediate early enhancer
    699..902     +  promoter       CMV promoter: human cytomegalovirus (CMV) immediate early promoter
   1038..1081    +  intron         CMV intron (fragment): modified intron A from human cytomegalovirus
   1133..1151    +  promoter       SP6 promoter: promoter for bacteriophage SP6 RNA polymerase
   1155..1192    +  CDS            IgH signal sequence (fragment): signal sequence from the mouse immunoglobulin heavy chain variable region
   1292..2026    +  CDS            EPCAM (fragment): EPCAM_HUMAN - Also known as GA733-2, M1S2, M4S1, MIC18, TACSTD1, TROP1. Experimental evidence at protein level: Swiss-Prot protein existence level 1. May act as a physical homophilic interaction molecule between intestinal epithelial cells (IECs) and intraepithelial lymphocytes (IELs) at the mucosal epithelium for providing immunological barrier as a first line of defense against mucosal infection. Plays a role in embryonic stem cells proliferation and differentiation. Up-regulates the expression of FABP5, MYC and cyclins A and E. From Homo sapiens (Human).
   2123..2302    +  CDS            Comp (fragment): COMP_RAT - Experimental evidence at protein level: Swiss-Prot protein existence level 1. May play a role in the structural integrity of cartilage via its interaction with other extracellular matrix proteins such as the collagens and fibronectin. Can mediate the interaction of chondrocytes with the cartilage extracellular matrix through interaction with cell surface integrin receptors. Could play a role in the pathogenesis of osteoarthritis. Potent suppressor of apoptosis in both primary chondrocytes and transformed cells. Suppresses apoptosis by blocking the activation of caspase-3 and by indu
   2290..3742    +  CDS            SEAP (fragment): secreted alkaline phosphatase from human placenta The natural enzyme has a C-terminal transmembrane sequence that is replaced by a GPI anchor.
   3767..3808    +  CDS            AviTag™ (fragment): peptide tag that allows for enzymatic biotinylation
   3812..3835    +  CDS            8xHis: 8xHis affinity tag
   3981..4092    +  polyA_signal   bGH poly(A) signal: bovine growth hormone polyadenylation signal
   4093..4201    +  rep_origin     f1 ori (fragment): f1 bacteriophage origin of replication; arrow indicates direction of (+) strand synthesis
   4215..4544    +  promoter       SV40 promoter: SV40 enhancer and early promoter
   4592..4639    +  promoter       EM7 promoter: synthetic bacterial promoter&nbsp
   4658..5257    +  CDS            PuroR (fragment): puromycin N-acetyltransferase; pac from Streptomyces; confers resistance to puromycin
   5267..5392    +  CDS            ble (fragment): BLE_KLEPN - Experimental evidence at protein level: Swiss-Prot protein existence level 1. Binding protein with a strong affinity to the bleomycin family of antibiotics. Binds to CL990; an antimitotic-antibiotic compound. From Klebsiella pneumoniae.
   5387..5508    +  polyA_signal   SV40 poly(A) signal: SV40 polyadenylation signal
   5561..6421    -  CDS            AmpR: β-lactamase; bla; confers resistance to ampicillin, carbenicillin, and related antibiotics
   6424..6520    -  promoter       AmpR promoter (fragment): bla
   6550..6574    -  CDS            KanR (fragment): aminoglycoside phosphotransferase; aph(3')-Ia; confers resistance to kanamycin
   6685..7273    +  rep_origin     ori: high-copy-number ColE1/pMB1/pBR322/pUC origin of replication
   7498..7515    +  terminator     rrnB T2 terminator (fragment): transcription terminator T2 from the E. coli rrnB gene
   7540..7559    -  CDS            lacZα (fragment): LacZα fragment of β-galactosidase; lacZ fragment
