[The description below was written by a language model from this plasmid's Addgene catalogue record and pLannotate feature annotations shown in this document.]
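Description:
pD649-HAsp-EPCAM-COMP5AP-AviTag-9xHis is a mammalian expression plasmid built on the pD649 backbone for secreted production of the extracellular domain of human EPCAM as a multimeric, enzymatically detectable fusion protein. It is propagated in E. coli through a high-copy ColE1/pUC-type origin with ampicillin selection (AmpR). The sequenced record is about 7.9 kb, consistent with the stated backbone plus a 726 bp insert. Short remnants of an f1 origin, KanR, lacZα, a lac operator and an rrnB terminator are annotated but appear to be non-functional fragments. The depositor notes that some plasmids in this collection may carry an IS4-like transposase element upstream of the CMV promoter. No such feature is annotated here.

Expression is driven by the CMV immediate-early enhancer and promoter, followed by a CMV intron A fragment. An SP6 promoter sits just upstream of the coding region and serves as a sequencing primer site. The open reading frame begins with a leader peptide, named "HAsp" in the plasmid title and matched by the annotation software to a fragment of an immunoglobulin heavy-chain signal sequence. The EPCAM ectodomain follows, cloned between retained NotI and AscI sites. Downstream, in the backbone, are the pentamerising coiled-coil region of rat cartilage oligomeric matrix protein (COMP), human placental alkaline phosphatase, an AviTag for enzymatic biotinylation and a polyhistidine tag (9xHis by name, annotated as 8xHis), ending at a bGH polyadenylation signal. A separate SV40/EM7-driven cassette encodes puromycin resistance, offering potential selection in mammalian cells.

Pentamerisation raises avidity and the phosphatase gives a colorimetric readout, so the secreted protein suits detection of weak extracellular binding. The associated publication reports a screen of human IgSF cell-surface protein interactions.
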