Addgene plasmid #157257: pD649-HAsp-EPCAM-COMP5AP-AviTag-9xHis
Purpose: Mammalian expression of cell-surface protein extracellular domain fused to COMP5AP-AviTag-9xHis. Protein is secreted from cells.
Depositing lab: Chris Garcia. Depositing organization: Stanford University. Publication: A Human IgSF Cell-Surface Interactome Reveals a Complex Network of Protein-Protein Interactions. Wojtowicz WM, Vielmetter J, Fernandes RA, Siepe DH, Eastman CL, Chisholm GB, Cox S, Klock H, Anderson PW, Rue SM, Miller JJ, Glaser SM, Bragstad ML, Vance J, Lam AW, Lesley SA, Zinn K, Garcia KC. Cell. 2020 Aug 20;182(4):1027-1043.e17. doi: 10.1016/j.cell.2020.07.025. PubMed 32822567.
Backbone
  Vector backbone: pD649
  Backbone size w/o insert (bp): 7153
  Vector type: Mammalian Expression
Growth in bacteria
  Bacterial resistance: Ampicillin, 100 μg/mL
  Growth temperature: 37°C
  Growth strain: DH5alpha
  Copy number: High Copy
Gene/Insert
  Gene/Insert name: EPCAM
  Species: H. sapiens (human)
  Insert size (bp): 726
  Entrez Gene: EPCAM (a.k.a. Ber-Ep4, BerEp4, DIAR5, EGP-2, EGP314, EGP40, ESA, HNPCC8, KS1/4, KSA, LYNCH8, M4S1, MIC18, MK-1, MOC-31, TACSTD1, TROP1)
  Promoter: CMV/SP6
  Tag / fusion protein: COMP5AP-AviTag-9xHis (C terminal on backbone)
  Cloning method: Restriction Enzyme; 5′ cloning site GCGGCCGC (not destroyed); 3′ cloning site GGCGCGCC (not destroyed)
  Sequencing primers: 5′ ATTTAGGTGACACTATAG; 3′ CGTCGCACTCCATCACGGTG
Resource information
  A portion of this plasmid was derived from a plasmid made by: synthesis by ThermoFisher
Terms and licenses: Academic/Nonprofit Terms; Industry Terms: Not Available to Industry
Depositor comments: Some plasmids in this collection may have an IS4-like element ISVsa5 family transposase upstream of the CMV promoter.
How to cite: pD649-HAsp-EPCAM-COMP5AP-AviTag-9xHis was a gift from Chris Garcia (Addgene plasmid # 157257 ; http://n2t.net/addgene:157257 ; RRID:Addgene_157257)
